>Addgene plasmid #146178 | pRSFDuetG-HsEDC3_192-228 (MCSII)_E | depositor full sequence | sequence record 288623 | Full Sequence
GGGGAATTGTGAGCGGATAACAATTCCCCTGTAGAAATAATTTTGTTTAACTTTAATAAGGAGATATACC
ATGGGCAGCAGCCATCACCATCATCACCACAGCGCGGGTCTGGAAGTTCTGTTCCAGGGGCCCCAGGATC
CGAATTCGAGCTCGGCGCGCCTGCAGGTCGACAAGCTTGCGGCCGCATAATGCTTAAGTCGAACAGAAAG
TAATCGTATTGTACACGGCCGCATAATCGAAATTAATACGACTCACTATAGGGGAATTGTGAGCGGATAA
CAATTCCCCATCTTAGTATATTAGTTAAGTATAAGAAGGAGATATACATAATATGTCCCCTATACTAGGT
TATTGGAAAATTAAGGGCCTTGTGCAACCCACTCGACTTCTTTTGGAATATCTTGAAGAAAAATATGAAG
AGCATTTGTATGAGCGCGATGAAGGTGATAAATGGCGAAACAAAAAGTTTGAATTGGGTTTGGAGTTTCC
CAATCTTCCTTATTATATTGATGGTGATGTTAAATTAACACAGTCTATGGCCATCATACGTTATATAGCT
GACAAGCACAACATGTTGGGTGGTTGTCCAAAAGAGCGTGCAGAGATTTCAATGCTTGAAGGAGCGGTTT
TGGATATTAGATACGGTGTTTCGAGAATTGCATATAGTAAAGACTTTGAAACTCTCAAAGTTGATTTTCT
TAGCAAGCTACCTGAAATGCTGAAAATGTTCGAAGATCGTTTATGTCATAAAACATATTTAAATGGTGAT
CATGTAACCCATCCTGACTTCATGTTGTATGACGCTCTTGATGTTGTTTTATACATGGACCCAATGTGCC
TGGATGCGTTCCCAAAATTAGTTTGTTTTAAAAAACGTATTGAAGCTATCCCACAAATTGATAAGTACTT
GAAATCCAGCAAGTATATAGCATGGCCTTTGCAGGGCTGGCAAGCCACGTTTGGTGGTGGCGACCATCCT
CCAAAATCGGATCTGGAAGTTCTGTTCCAGGGGCCCCATATGGCAGATCTATTCGGGGATGATATTGAGG
AGATCCCAGACACAGATTTTGATTTTGAAGGGAACCTGGCTCTTTTTGACAAGGCAGCTGTGTTTGAGGA
GATTGATACCTATGAAAGGAGATAGGGTACCCTCGAGTCTGGTAAAGAAACCGCTGCTGCGAAATTTGAA
CGCCAGCACATGGACTCGTCTACTAGCGCAGCTTAATTAACCTAGGCTGCTGCCACCGCTGAGCAATAAC
TAGCATAACCCCTTGGGGCCTCTAAACGGGTCTTGAGGGGTTTTTTGCTGAAACCTCAGGCATTTGAGAA
GCACACGGTCACACTGCTTCCGGTAGTCAATAAACCGGTAAACCAGCAATAGACATAAGCGGCTATTTAA
CGACCCTGCCCTGAACCGACGACAAGCTGACGACCGGGTCTCCGCAAGTGGCACTTTTCGGGGAAATGTG
CGCGGAACCCCTATTTGTTTATTTTTCTAAATACATTCAAATATGTATCCGCTCATGAATTAATTCTTAG
AAAAACTCATCGAGCATCAAATGAAACTGCAATTTATTCATATCAGGATTATCAATACCATATTTTTGAA
AAAGCCGTTTCTGTAATGAAGGAGAAAACTCACCGAGGCAGTTCCATAGGATGGCAAGATCCTGGTATCG
GTCTGCGATTCCGACTCGTCCAACATCAATACAACCTATTAATTTCCCCTCGTCAAAAATAAGGTTATCA
AGTGAGAAATCACCATGAGTGACGACTGAATCCGGTGAGAATGGCAAAAGTTTATGCATTTCTTTCCAGA
CTTGTTCAACAGGCCAGCCATTACGCTCGTCATCAAAATCACTCGCATCAACCAAACCGTTATTCATTCG
TGATTGCGCCTGAGCGAGACGAAATACGCGGTCGCTGTTAAAAGGACAATTACAAACAGGAATCGAATGC
AACCGGCGCAGGAACACTGCCAGCGCATCAACAATATTTTCACCTGAATCAGGATATTCTTCTAATACCT
GGAATGCTGTTTTCCCGGGGATCGCAGTGGTGAGTAACCATGCATCATCAGGAGTACGGATAAAATGCTT
GATGGTCGGAAGAGGCATAAATTCCGTCAGCCAGTTTAGTCTGACCATCTCATCTGTAACATCATTGGCA
ACGCTACCTTTGCCATGTTTCAGAAACAACTCTGGCGCATCGGGCTTCCCATACAATCGATAGATTGTCG
CACCTGATTGCCCGACATTATCGCGAGCCCATTTATACCCATATAAATCAGCATCCATGTTGGAATTTAA
TCGCGGCCTAGAGCAAGACGTTTCCCGTTGAATATGGCTCATACTCTTCCTTTTTCAATATTATTGAAGC
ATTTATCAGGGTTATTGTCTCATGAGCGGATACATATTTGAATGTATTTAGAAAAATAAACAAATAGGCA
TGCAGCGCTCTTCCGCTTCCTCGCTCACTGACTCGCTACGCTCGGTCGTTCGACTGCGGCGAGCGGTGTC
AGCTCACTCAAAAGCGGTAATACGGTTATCCACAGAATCAGGGGATAAAGCCGGAAAGAACATGTGAGCA
AAAAGCAAAGCACCGGAAGAAGCCAACGCCGCAGGCGTTTTTCCATAGGCTCCGCCCCCCTGACGAGCAT
CACAAAAATCGACGCTCAAGCCAGAGGTGGCGAAACCCGACAGGACTATAAAGATACCAGGCGTTTCCCC
CTGGAAGCTCCCTCGTGCGCTCTCCTGTTCCGACCCTGCCGCTTACCGGATACCTGTCCGCCTTTCTCCC
TTCGGGAAGCGTGGCGCTTTCTCATAGCTCACGCTGTTGGTATCTCAGTTCGGTGTAGGTCGTTCGCTCC
AAGCTGGGCTGTGTGCACGAACCCCCCGTTCAGCCCGACCGCTGCGCCTTATCCGGTAACTATCGTCTTG
AGTCCAACCCGGTAAGACACGACTTATCGCCACTGGCAGCAGCCATTGGTAACTGATTTAGAGGACTTTG
TCTTGAAGTTATGCACCTGTTAAGGCTAAACTGAAAGAACAGATTTTGGTGAGTGCGGTCCTCCAACCCA
CTTACCTTGGTTCAAAGAGTTGGTAGCTCAGCGAACCTTGAGAAAACCACCGTTGGTAGCGGTGGTTTTT
CTTTATTTATGAGATGATGAATCAATCGGTCTATCAAGTCAACGAACAGCTATTCCGTTACTCTAGATTT
CAGTGCAATTTATCTCTTCAAATGTAGCACCTGAAGTCAGCCCCATACGATATAAGTTGTAATTCTCATG
TTAGTCATGCCCCGCGCCCACCGGAAGGAGCTGACTGGGTTGAAGGCTCTCAAGGGCATCGGTCGAGATC
CCGGTGCCTAATGAGTGAGCTAACTTACATTAATTGCGTTGCGCTCACTGCCCGCTTTCCAGTCGGGAAA
CCTGTCGTGCCAGCTGCATTAATGAATCGGCCAACGCGCGGGGAGAGGCGGTTTGCGTATTGGGCGCCAG
GGTGGTTTTTCTTTTCACCAGTGAGACGGGCAACAGCTGATTGCCCTTCACCGCCTGGCCCTGAGAGAGT
TGCAGCAAGCGGTCCACGCTGGTTTGCCCCAGCAGGCGAAAATCCTGTTTGATGGTGGTTAACGGCGGGA
TATAACATGAGCTGTCTTCGGTATCGTCGTATCCCACTACCGAGATGTCCGCACCAACGCGCAGCCCGGA
CTCGGTAATGGCGCGCATTGCGCCCAGCGCCATCTGATCGTTGGCAACCAGCATCGCAGTGGGAACGATG
CCCTCATTCAGCATTTGCATGGTTTGTTGAAAACCGGACATGGCACTCCAGTCGCCTTCCCGTTCCGCTA
TCGGCTGAATTTGATTGCGAGTGAGATATTTATGCCAGCCAGCCAGACGCAGACGCGCCGAGACAGAACT
TAATGGGCCCGCTAACAGCGCGATTTGCTGGTGACCCAATGCGACCAGATGCTCCACGCCCAGTCGCGTA
CCGTCTTCATGGGAGAAAATAATACTGTTGATGGGTGTCTGGTCAGAGACATCAAGAAATAACGCCGGAA
CATTAGTGCAGGCAGCTTCCACAGCAATGGCATCCTGGTCATCCAGCGGATAGTTAATGATCAGCCCACT
GACGCGTTGCGCGAGAAGATTGTGCACCGCCGCTTTACAGGCTTCGACGCCGCTTCGTTCTACCATCGAC
ACCACCACGCTGGCACCCAGTTGATCGGCGCGAGATTTAATCGCCGCGACAATTTGCGACGGCGCGTGCA
GGGCCAGACTGGAGGTGGCAACGCCAATCAGCAACGACTGTTTGCCCGCCAGTTGTTGTGCCACGCGGTT
GGGAATGTAATTCAGCTCCGCCATCGCCGCTTCCACTTTTTCCCGCGTTTTCGCAGAAACGTGGCTGGCC
TGGTTCACCACGCGGGAAACGGTCTGATAAGAGACACCGGCATACTCTGCGACATCGTATAACGTTACTG
GTTTCACATTCACCACCCTGAATTGACTCTCTTCCGGGCGCTATCATGCCATACCGCGAAAGGTTTTGCG
CCATTCGATGGTGTCCGGGATCTCGACGCTCTCCCTTATGCGACTCCTGCATTAGGAAATTAATACGACT
CACTATA
Features (pLannotate 1.2.2; 19 found; start..end, strand, type, name):
      3..27      +  protein_bind   lac operator: The lac repressor binds to the lac operator to inhibit transcription in E. coli. This inhibition can be relieved by adding lactose or isopropyl-β-D-thiogalactopyranoside (IPTG). lac repressor encoded by lacI
     42..64      +  RBS            RBS: efficient ribosome binding site from bacteriophage T7 gene 10 (Olins and Rangwala, 1989)
    244..262     +  promoter       T7 promoter: promoter for bacteriophage T7 RNA polymerase
    263..287     +  protein_bind   lac operator: The lac repressor binds to the lac operator to inhibit transcription in E. coli. This inhibition can be relieved by adding lactose or isopropyl-β-D-thiogalactopyranoside (IPTG). lac repressor encoded by lacI
    333..986     +  CDS            GST26_SCHJA: Experimental evidence at protein level: Swiss-Prot protein existence level 1. GST isoenzymes appear to play a central role in the parasite detoxification system. Other functions are also suspected including a role in increasing the solubility of haematin in the parasite gut. From Schistosoma japonicum (Blood fluke).
   1032..1163    +  CDS            EDC3 (fragment): EDC3_HUMAN - Also known as LSM16, YJDC, YJEFN2. Experimental evidence at protein level: Swiss-Prot protein existence level 1. Binds single-stranded RNA. Involved in the process of mRNA degradation and in the positive regulation of mRNA decapping. May play a role in spermiogenesis and oogenesis. From Homo sapiens (Human).
   1164..1205    +  CDS            S-Tag (fragment): affinity and epitope tag derived from pancreatic ribonuclease A
   1235..1252    +  CDS            SET1 (fragment): solubility-enhancement tag derived from T7 phage gene 10B
   1260..1307    +  terminator     T7 terminator: transcription terminator for bacteriophage T7 RNA polymerase
   1471..1528    +  promoter       AmpR promoter (fragment): bla
   1537..2352    -  CDS            KanR: aminoglycoside phosphotransferase; aph(3')-Ia; confers resistance to kanamycin in bacteria or G418 (Geneticin®) in eukaryotes
   2353..2444    -  promoter       AmpR promoter: bla
   2460..3209    -  rep_origin     RSF ori: Plasmids containing the RSF 1030 origin of replication can be propagated in E. coli cells that contain additional plasmids with compatible origins.
   3292..3356    -  CDS            TcR (fragment): tetracycline efflux protein; tet; confers resistance to tetracycline
   3371..3392    -  protein_bind   CAP binding site: CAP binding activates transcription in the presence of cAMP. E. coli catabolite activator protein
   3405..4487    -  CDS            lacI: lac repressor; lacI; The lac repressor binds to the lac operator to inhibit transcription in E. coli. This inhibition can be relieved by adding lactose or isopropyl-β-D-thiogalactopyranoside (IPTG).
   4488..4565    -  promoter       lacI promoter: lacI
   4573..4608    -  CDS            TcR (fragment): tetracycline efflux protein; tet; confers resistance to tetracycline
   4611..2       +  promoter       T7 promoter (across the origin): promoter for bacteriophage T7 RNA polymerase
