[The description below was written by a language model from this plasmid's Addgene catalogue record and pLannotate feature annotations shown in this document.]
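Description:
pRSFDuetG-HsEDC3_192-228 (MCSII)_E is a 4.6 kb bacterial expression plasmid for producing a short fragment of human EDC3 (residues 192–228), a protein involved in mRNA decapping and degradation. The catalogue lists the backbone as unknown, but the name and the annotated features are consistent with an RSFDuet-type dual-cassette T7 vector. It carries the RSF 1030 origin, which allows propagation in E. coli alongside plasmids with compatible origins, and a kanamycin resistance gene (aminoglycoside phosphotransferase) for selection. The record describes it as low copy. A lacI gene with its own promoter supplies lac repressor.

Two T7 promoter/lac operator units are present. The first, spanning the sequence origin, is followed by a T7 gene 10 ribosome binding site but has no annotated coding sequence, so the first cloning site appears to be empty. The second unit drives the payload, in line with the "MCSII" in the name: a Schistosoma japonicum glutathione S-transferase (GST) coding sequence followed downstream by the EDC3 fragment, which suggests an N-terminal GST fusion useful for solubility and glutathione affinity purification. An S-tag fragment directly follows the insert, but the record does not establish whether it is translated with the fusion. A T7 terminator closes the cassette. Expression requires a host supplying T7 RNA polymerase and is inducible with IPTG through relief of lac repression. The short TcR, SET1 and partial AmpR promoter hits are probably backbone remnants or annotation artefacts.

The vector's compatible origin and empty first cassette suit it to co-expression with binding partners, although the record states only bacterial expression as its purpose. The sequence is depositor-supplied and may be theoretical.
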