Addgene plasmid #146178: pRSFDuetG-HsEDC3_192-228 (MCSII)_E
Purpose: Bacterial Expression of HsEDC3_192-228
Depositing lab: Elisa Izaurralde. Depositing organization: Max Planck Institute for Developmental Biology.
Backbone
  Vector backbone: Unknown
  Vector type: Bacterial Expression
Growth in bacteria
  Bacterial resistance: Kanamycin, 50 μg/mL
  Growth temperature: 37°C
  Growth strain: DH5alpha
  Copy number: Low Copy
Gene/Insert
  Gene/Insert name: HsEDC3_192-228
  Species: H. sapiens (human)
  Entrez Gene: EDC3 (a.k.a. LSM16, MRT50, YJDC, YJEFN2, hYjeF_N2-15q23)
  Cloning method: Unknown
Terms and licenses: Academic/Nonprofit Terms; Industry Terms: Not Available to Industry
Depositor comments: Plasmids from this collection were made available to the research community and donated after the lab closed. Please note that the sequence provided by the depositing laboratory may be theoretical/predicted or based on Sanger sequencing results. There may be discrepancies between sequencing results obtained by Addgene and the depositor sequence. If an Addgene verified sequence is not available, please contact before placing your order to request that our lab fully sequence the plasmid.
How to cite: pRSFDuetG-HsEDC3_192-228 (MCSII)_E was a gift from Elisa Izaurralde (Addgene plasmid # 146178 ; http://n2t.net/addgene:146178 ; RRID:Addgene_146178)
